Addgene plasmid #64038: pcDNA3-EngHDm
Purpose: Mammalian expression of TTF-1 mutant homeodomain fused to the N-terminal repressor domain of the drosophila engrailed protein (Eng)
Depositing lab: Daniel Christophe. Depositing organization: Universite Libre de Bruxelles. Publication: Human Thyroid Oxidases genes promoter activity in thyrocytes does not appear to be functionally dependent on Thyroid Transcription Factor-1 or Pax8. Christophe-Hobertus C, Christophe D. Mol Cell Endocrinol. 2007 Jan 29;264(1-2):157-63. Epub 2006 Dec 19. 10.1016/j.mce.2006.11.005 PubMed 17182173.
Backbone
  Vector backbone: pcDNA3
  Backbone manufacturer: Invitrogen
  Backbone size w/o insert (bp): 5446
  Vector type: Mammalian Expression
Growth in bacteria
  Bacterial resistance: Ampicillin, 100 μg/mL
  Growth temperature: 37°C
  Growth strain: DH5alpha
  Copy number: High Copy
Gene/Insert
  Gene/Insert name: TTF-1 (alt names: T/EBP; Nkx-2.1)
  Species: dog
  Mutation: homeodomain, aa 154-226, with aa 48–50 replaced by an Ala triplet (creating a NotI restriction site)*
  GenBank ID: X77910
  Entrez Gene: TTF1
  Promoter: CMV
  Tag / fusion protein: Eng (N-terminal repressor domain of the drosophila engrailed protein) (N terminal on insert)
  Cloning method: Restriction Enzyme; 5′ cloning site HindIII (not destroyed); 3′ cloning site EcoRI (not destroyed)
  Sequencing primers: 5′ CMV-F; 3′ BGH Reverse
Terms and licenses: Academic/Nonprofit Terms; Industry Terms: Not Available to Industry
Depositor comments: There is a BamHI site in between the Eng and HDm coding sequences. Drosophila Engrailed (Eng)contains H22P and L158P compared to closest reference sequence (AAA65478.1). Depositor states that these mutation should not affect function. *Numbered based on the start of the homeodomain in dog TTF-1 protein.
How to cite: pcDNA3-EngHDm was a gift from Daniel Christophe (Addgene plasmid # 64038 ; http://n2t.net/addgene:64038 ; RRID:Addgene_64038)
