[The description below was written by a language model from this plasmid's Addgene catalogue record.]
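Description:
pcDNA3-EngHDm is a mammalian expression plasmid built on the Invitrogen pcDNA3 backbone (about 5.4 kb without insert). It is maintained in E. coli as a high-copy plasmid under ampicillin selection. No feature table accompanies the record, so other backbone elements are not itemised. The BGH reverse sequencing primer is consistent with the bovine growth hormone polyadenylation region that normally lies downstream of the pcDNA3 cloning site.

The insert sits between preserved HindIII and EcoRI sites and is driven by the CMV promoter, giving strong constitutive expression in transfected mammalian cells. It encodes a chimeric protein. The N-terminal repressor domain of Drosophila Engrailed (Eng) is fused upstream of a mutated homeodomain (HDm) from dog TTF-1, also called T/EBP or Nkx-2.1, and a BamHI site separates the two coding segments. The TTF-1 portion covers residues 154–226 of the protein. Positions 48–50, numbered from the start of the homeodomain, are replaced by three alanines, a change that also creates a NotI site. The Eng portion carries H22P and L158P relative to the closest reference sequence, and the depositor states that these changes should not affect function.

An Engrailed repressor–homeodomain fusion is generally designed as a dominant repressor, bringing repression to promoters bound by the homeodomain. The record does not say what effect the alanine substitution has. The mutated-homeodomain version would plausibly serve as a control alongside a wild-type homeodomain fusion. The associated work examined whether the promoters of the human thyroid oxidase genes depend on TTF-1 or Pax8 in thyrocytes.
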