>Addgene plasmid #64038 | pcDNA3-EngHDm | addgene partial sequence | sequence record 109718 | CMV-F 5'-CGCAAATGGGCGGTAGGCGTG-3'
CTCTCTGGCTAACTAGAGAACCCACTGCTTACTGGCTTATCGAAATTAATACGACTCACTATAGGGAGAC
CCAAGCTTGCCATGGCCCTGGAGGATCGCTGCAGCCCACAGTCAGCGCCCAGCCCCATTACCCTACAAAT
GCAGCCTCTTCACCACCAGCAACAGCAGCAGCAGCAACAGCAGCAGCAAATGCAGCACCTCCACCAGCTG
CAGCAACTGCAGCAGTTGCACCAACAGCAACTGGCCGCCGGTGTCTTCCACCATCCGGCAATGGCCTTCG
ATGCCGCTGCAGCCGCCGCTGCTGCAGCTGCTGCTGCGGCCGCCCACGCTCATGCTGCTGCACTGCAGCA
GCGCCTCAGTGGCAGTGGATCGCCCGCATCCTGCTCCACGCCCGCCTCGTCCACGCCGCTGACCATCAAG
GAGGAGGAAAGCGACTCCGTGATCGGTGACATGAGTTTCCACAATCAGACGCACACCACCAACGAGGAGG
AGGAGGCGGAGGAGGATGACGACATTGATGTGGATGTGGATGATACGTCGGCGGGCGGACGCCCGCCACC
ACCCGCCCACCAGCAGCAGTCGACGGCCAAGCCCTCGCTGGCCTTTTCCATCTCCAACATCCTGAGCGAT
CGTTTCGGAGATGTCCAGAAGCCTGGCAAGTCGATTGAGAACCAGGCCAGCATATTCCGCCCCTTCGAGG
CGAATCGCTCCCAGACTGCCACGCCCTCCGCCTTTACAAGAGTGGATCTGCTGGAGTTTAGCCGGCAACA
GCAAGCTGCCGCCGCAGCCGCTACTGCGGCCATGATGCTGGAACGGGCCAACTTCCTTAACTGCTTCAAT
CCGGCTGCCTATCCCAGGATACACGAGGAAATCGTGCAGAGTCGCCTGCGCAGGAGTGCAGCCAATGCCG
TCATCCCGCCGCCCATGAGCTCCAAGATGAGCGATGCCAATCCAGAGAAATCTGCTCTGGGATCCGCCAT
GGCCCCGCTGCCAAGCGCAC
