>Addgene plasmid #64038 | pcDNA3-EngHDm | addgene partial sequence | sequence record 109747 | BGH-rev 5'-TAGAAGGCACAGTCGAGG-3'
CATTTAGGTGACACTATAGAATAGGGCCCTCTAGATGCATGCTCGAGCGGCCGCCAGTGTGATGGATATC
TGCAGAATTCTACTGCGCCGCCTTGTCCTTGGCTTGGCGCTTCATCTTGTAGCGGTGGTTCGCGGCCGCG
ATTTTGACCTGCGTGGGCGTCAGGTGGATCATGCTGGCCAGGTGCTCCCGCTCCGGCGCCGACAGGTACT
TCTGTTGCTTGAAGCGTCGCTCCAGCTCGTACACCTGCGCCTGGGAGAAGAGCACCCGGCGCTTCCGGCG
CGGTGCGCTTGGCAGCGGGGCCATGGCGGATCCCAGAGCAGATTTCTCTGGATTGGCATCGCTCATCTTG
GAGCTCATGGGCGGCGGGATGACGGCATTGGCTGCACTCCTGCGCAGGCGACTCTGCACGATTTCCTCGT
GTATCCTGGGATAGGCAGCCGGATTGAAGCAGTTAAGGAAGTTGGCCCGTTCCAGCATCATGGCCGCAGT
AGCGGCTGCGGCGGCAGCTTGCTGTTGCCGGCTAAACTCCAGCAGATCCACTCTTGTAAAGGCGGAGGGC
GTGGCAGTCTGGGAGCGATTCGCCTCGAAGGGGCGGAATATGCTGGCCTGGTTCTCAATCGACTTGCCAG
GCTTCTGGACATCTCCGAAACGATCGCTCAGGATGTTGGAGATGGAAAAGGCCAGCGAGGGCTTGGCCGT
CGACTGCTGCTGGTGGGCGGGTGGTGGCGG
